Addgene plasmid #144306: TFORF1730
Purpose: Lentiviral vector for overexpressing transcription factor ORFs with unique 24-bp barcodes. Barcodes facilitate identification of transcription factors in pooled screens.
Depositing lab: Feng Zhang. Depositing organization: Broad Institute. Publication: A transcription factor atlas of directed differentiation. Joung J, Ma S, Tay T, Geiger-Schuller KR, Kirchgatterer PC, Verdine VK, Guo B, Arias-Garcia MA, Allen WE, Singh A, Kuksenko O, Abudayyeh OO, Gootenberg JS, Fu Z, Macrae RK, Buenrostro JD, Regev A, Zhang F. Cell. 2023 Jan 5;186(1):209-229.e26. doi: 10.1016/j.cell.2022.11.026. PubMed 36608654.
Backbone
  Vector backbone: pLX_TRC317
  Backbone manufacturer: Broad Institute Genetic Perturbation Platform
  Backbone size w/o insert (bp): 8264
  Vector type: Mammalian Expression, Lentiviral
  Selectable markers: Puromycin
Growth in bacteria
  Bacterial resistance: Ampicillin, 100 μg/mL
  Growth temperature: 37°C
  Growth strain: NEB Stable
  Copy number: High Copy
Gene/Insert
  Gene/Insert name: CRAMP1
  Species: H. sapiens (human)
  Insert size (bp): 3911
  Entrez Gene: CNOT3 (a.k.a. IDDSADF, LENG2, NOT3, NOT3H)
  Promoter: EF1a
  Cloning method: Unknown
  Sequencing primers: 5′ GGGTGGAGACTGAAGTTAGGCCAG; 3′ CACATAGCGTAAAAGGAGCAACATAG
Terms and licenses: Academic/Nonprofit Terms; Industry Terms: Not Available to Industry
Depositor comments: NM_020825,ENST00000397412,ENST00000293925 . The transcription factor ORF portion of this plasmid was synthesized by Genewiz. Please test multiple small colonies in case of plasmid recombination. To make this collection available in a timely manner, a portion of this collection was not fully sequenced by Addgene. If an Addgene verified full plasmid sequence is not available, please contact us prior to placing an order to request the full sequence.
How to cite: TFORF1730 was a gift from Feng Zhang (Addgene plasmid # 144306 ; http://n2t.net/addgene:144306 ; RRID:Addgene_144306)
