[The description below was written by a language model from this plasmid's Addgene catalogue record and pLannotate feature annotations shown in this document.]
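Description:
TFORF1730 is a lentiviral mammalian expression plasmid built on the pLX_TRC317 backbone, one member of a barcoded library of human transcription factor open reading frames. It is propagated in E. coli through a high-copy ColE1/pUC-type origin with ampicillin resistance (AmpR with its own promoter), and it also carries an f1 origin and remnants of a lac/lacZα cloning region flanked by T3 and T7 promoters. The viral portion has a third-generation layout: an RSV promoter drives a truncated HIV-1 5' LTR, followed by the Ψ packaging signal with a gag fragment, the Rev response element for Rev-dependent export of the genomic RNA, a cPPT/CTS, and a self-inactivating ΔU3 3' LTR followed by an SV40 polyadenylation signal.

Within the provirus there are two expression units. An SV40 early promoter/origin segment drives puromycin N-acetyltransferase for selecting transduced cells, and a full-length EF-1α promoter drives the human CRAMP1 coding sequence (about 3.8 kb in the annotation, within a recorded insert of roughly 3.9 kb), with a WPRE downstream to enhance transcript stability and expression. The catalogue describes a unique 24-bp barcode that identifies the ORF in pooled screens. The barcode is not annotated in the feature table, so its position is not stated, although a short U6 promoter fragment lies between the ORF and the WPRE. The Entrez gene field lists CNOT3, which conflicts with the insert name, the depositor's transcript references and the sequence annotation; all of these point to CRAMP1. The ORF was made by gene synthesis, and the depositor notes a risk of plasmid recombination. The construct is intended for constitutive overexpression of CRAMP1, individually or in pooled screens such as directed differentiation studies.
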