Features (pLannotate 1.2.2; 31 found; start..end, strand, type, name):
      5..231     +  promoter       RSV promoter: Rous sarcoma virus enhancer/promoter
    232..412     +  LTR            5' LTR (truncated): truncated 5' long terminal repeat (LTR) from HIV-1
    459..584     +  misc_feature   HIV-1 Ψ: packaging signal of human immunodeficiency virus type 1
    568..931     +  CDS            HIV-1 gag (fragment): gag protein from human immunodeficiency virus 1; gag
   1077..1310    +  misc_feature   RRE: The Rev response element (RRE) of HIV-1 allows for Rev-dependent mRNA export from the nucleus to the cytoplasm.
   1687..1713    +  CDS            Rev (fragment): human immunodeficiency virus 1 (HIV-1) Rev protein; rev; enhances nuclear export of unspliced and incompletely spliced viral mRNAs
   1720..1743    +  promoter       SV40 promoter (fragment): SV40 early promoter
   1744..1815    +  promoter       SV40 promoter (fragment): SV40 enhancer and early promoter
   1839..1974    +  rep_origin     SV40 ori: SV40 origin of replication
   2020..2616    +  CDS            PuroR (fragment): puromycin N-acetyltransferase; pac from Streptomyces; confers resistance to puromycin
   2665..2782    +  misc_feature   cPPT/CTS: central polypurine tract and central termination sequence of HIV-1
   2847..2913    +  CDS            small t antigen (fragment): SV40 (simian virus 40) small t antigen
   2920..4098    +  promoter       EF-1α promoter: strong constitutive promoter for human elongation factor EF-1α
   4115..7921    +  CDS            CRAMP1: CRML_HUMAN - Also known as C16orf34, CRAMP1L, HN1L, KIAA1426. Experimental evidence at protein level: Swiss-Prot protein existence level 1. From Homo sapiens (Human).
   7937..7990    +  promoter       U6 promoter (fragment): RNA polymerase III promoter for human U6 snRNA
   8032..8620    +  misc_feature   WPRE: woodchuck hepatitis virus posttranscriptional regulatory element
   8671..8690    +  misc_feature   cPPT/CTS (fragment): central polypurine tract and central termination sequence of HIV-1
   8692..8925    +  LTR            3' LTR (ΔU3): self-inactivating 3' long terminal repeat (LTR) from HIV-1
   9003..9124    +  polyA_signal   SV40 poly(A) signal: SV40 polyadenylation signal
   9164..9299    +  rep_origin     SV40 ori: SV40 origin of replication
   9320..9338    -  promoter       T7 promoter: promoter for bacteriophage T7 RNA polymerase
   9346..9501    +  CDS            lacZα (fragment): LacZα fragment of β-galactosidase; lacZ fragment
   9506..9934    +  rep_origin     f1 ori (sequence partly withheld): f1 bacteriophage origin of replication; arrow indicates direction of (+) strand synthesis
   9987..10091   +  promoter       AmpR promoter: bla
  10092..10952   +  CDS            AmpR: β-lactamase; bla; confers resistance to ampicillin, carbenicillin, and related antibiotics
  11123..11711   +  rep_origin     ori: high-copy-number ColE1/pMB1/pBR322/pUC origin of replication
  11894..11986   +  CDS            lacI (fragment): lac repressor; lacI; The lac repressor binds to the lac operator to inhibit transcription in E. coli. This inhibition can be relieved by adding lactose or isopropyl-β-D-thiogalactopyranoside (IPTG).
  11999..12020   +  protein_bind   CAP binding site: CAP binding activates transcription in the presence of cAMP. E. coli catabolite activator protein
  12035..12065   +  promoter       lac promoter: promoter for the E. coli lac operon
  12069..12091   +  protein_bind   lac operator (fragment): The lac repressor binds to the lac operator to inhibit transcription in E. coli. This inhibition can be relieved by adding lactose or isopropyl-β-D-thiogalactopyranoside (IPTG). lac repressor encoded by lacI
  12134..12152   +  promoter       T3 promoter: promoter for bacteriophage T3 RNA polymerase
>Addgene plasmid #144306 | TFORF1730 | addgene full sequence | sequence record 404160 | Addgene NGS Result
TTAATGTAGTCTTATGCAATACTCTTGTAGTCTTGCAACATGGTAACGATGAGTTAGCAACATGCCTTAC
AAGGAGAGAAAAAGCACCGTGCATGCCGATTGGTGGAAGTAAGGTGGTACGATCGTGCCTTATTAGGAAG
GCAACAGACGGGTCTGACATGGATTGGACGAACCACTGAATTGCCGCATTGCAGAGATATTGTATTTAAG
TGCCTAGCTCGATACATAAACGGGTCTCTCTGGTTAGACCAGATCTGAGCCTGGGAGCTCTCTGGCTAAC
TAGGGAACCCACTGCTTAAGCCTCAATAAAGCTTGCCTTGAGTGCTTCAAGTAGTGTGTGCCCGTCTGTT
GTGTGACTCTGGTAACTAGAGATCCCTCAGACCCTTTTAGTCAGTGTGGAAAATCTCTAGCAGTGGCGCC
CGAACAGGGACTTGAAAGCGAAAGGGAAACCAGAGGAGCTCTCTCGACGCAGGACTCGGCTTGCTGAAGC
GCGCACGGCAAGAGGCGAGGGGCGGCGACTGGTGAGTACGCCAAAAATTTTGACTAGCGGAGGCTAGAAG
GAGAGAGATGGGTGCGAGAGCGTCAGTATTAAGCGGGGGAGAATTAGATCGCGATGGGAAAAAATTCGGT
TAAGGCCAGGGGGAAAGAAAAAATATAAATTAAAACATATAGTATGGGCAAGCAGGGAGCTAGAACGATT
CGCAGTTAATCCTGGCCTGTTAGAAACATCAGAAGGCTGTAGACAAATACTGGGACAGCTACAACCATCC
CTTCAGACAGGATCAGAAGAACTTAGATCATTATATAATACAGTAGCAACCCTCTATTGTGTGCATCAAA
GGATAGAGATAAAAGACACCAAGGAAGCTTTAGACAAGATAGAGGAAGAGCAAAACAAAAGTAAGACCAC
CGCACAGCAAGCGGCCGCTGATCTTCAGACCTGGAGGAGGAGATATGAGGGACAATTGGAGAAGTGAATT
ATATAAATATAAAGTAGTAAAAATTGAACCATTAGGAGTAGCACCCACCAAGGCAAAGAGAAGAGTGGTG
CAGAGAGAAAAAAGAGCAGTGGGAATAGGAGCTTTGTTCCTTGGGTTCTTGGGAGCAGCAGGAAGCACTA
TGGGCGCAGCGTCAATGACGCTGACGGTACAGGCCAGACAATTATTGTCTGGTATAGTGCAGCAGCAGAA
CAATTTGCTGAGGGCTATTGAGGCGCAACAGCATCTGTTGCAACTCACAGTCTGGGGCATCAAGCAGCTC
CAGGCAAGAATCCTGGCTGTGGAAAGATACCTAAAGGATCAACAGCTCCTGGGGATTTGGGGTTGCTCTG
GAAAACTCATTTGCACCACTGCTGTGCCTTGGAATGCTAGTTGGAGTAATAAATCTCTGGAACAGATTTG
GAATCACACGACCTGGATGGAGTGGGACAGAGAAATTAACAATTACACAAGCTTAATACACTCCTTAATT
GAAGAATCGCAAAACCAGCAAGAAAAGAATGAACAAGAATTATTGGAATTAGATAAATGGGCAAGTTTGT
GGAATTGGTTTAACATAACAAATTGGCTGTGGTATATAAAATTATTCATAATGATAGTAGGAGGCTTGGT
AGGTTTAAGAATAGTTTTTGCTGTACTTTCTATAGTGAATAGAGTTAGGCAGGGATATTCACCATTATCG
TTTCAGACCCACCTCCCAACCCCGAGGGGACCCATGCATTGCATCTCAATTAGTCAGCAACCAGGTGTGG
AAAGTCCCCAGGCTCCCCAGCAGGCAGAAGTATGCAAAGCATGCGTCTCAATTAGTCAGCAACCATAGTC
CCGCCCCTAACTCCGCCCATCCCGCCCCTAACTCCGCCCAGTTCCGCCCATTCTCCGCCCCATGGCTGAC
TAATTTTTTTTATTTATGCAGAGGCCGAGGCCGCCTCGGCCTCTGAGCTATTCCAGAAGTAGTGAGGAGG
CTTTTTTGGAGGCCTAGGCTTTTGCAAAAAGCTTTCTAGAGGTACCACCGGAGCTTACCATGACCGAGTA
CAAGCCCACGGTGCGCCTCGCCACCCGCGACGACGTCCCCAGGGCCGTACGCACCCTCGCCGCCGCGTTC
GCCGACTACCCCGCCACGCGCCACACCGTCGATCCGGACCGCCACATCGAGCGGGTCACCGAGCTGCAAG
AACTCTTCCTCACGCGCGTCGGGCTCGACATCGGCAAGGTGTGGGTCGCGGACGACGGCGCCGCCGTGGC
GGTCTGGACCACGCCGGAGAGCGTCGAAGCGGGGGCGGTGTTCGCCGAGATCGGCCCGCGCATGGCCGAG
TTGAGCGGTTCCCGGCTGGCCGCGCAGCAACAGATGGAAGGCCTCCTGGCGCCGCACCGGCCCAAGGAGC
CCGCGTGGTTCCTGGCCACCGTCGGCGTCTCGCCCGACCACCAGGGCAAGGGTCTGGGCAGCGCCGTCGT
GCTCCCCGGAGTGGAGGCGGCCGAGCGCGCCGGGGTGCCCGCCTTCCTGGAGACCTCCGCGCCCCGCAAC
CTCCCCTTCTACGAGCGGCTCGGCTTCACCGTCACCGCCGACGTCGAGGTGCCCGAAGGACCGCGCACCT
GGTGCATGACCCGCAAGCCCGGTGCCAGTTAACGAATTCTAGATCTTGAGACAAATGGCAGTATTCATCC
ACAATTTTAAAAGAAAAGGGGGGATTGGGGGGTACAGTGCAGGGGAAAGAATAGTAGACATAATAGCAAC
AGACATACAAACTAAAGAATTACAAAAACAAATTACAAAAATTCAAAATTTTCGGGTTTATTACAGGGAC
AGCAGAGATCCACTTTGGCGCCGGCTCGAGGCCTGCAGGTGCAAAGATGGATAAAGTTTTAAACAGAGAG
GAATCTTTGCAGCTAATGGACCTTCTAGGTCTTGAAAGGAGTGGGAATTGGCTCCGGTGCCCGTCAGTGG
GCAGAGCGCACATCGCCCACAGTCCCCGAGAAGTTGGGGGGAGGGGTCGGCAATTGAACCGGTGCCTAGA
GAAGGTGGCGCGGGGTAAACTGGGAAAGTGATGTCGTGTACTGGCTCCGCCTTTTTCCCGAGGGTGGGGG
AGAACCGTATATAAGTGCAGTAGTCGCCGTGAACGTTCTTTTTCGCAACGGGTTTGCCGCCAGAACACAG
GTAAGTGCCGTGTGTGGTTCCCGCGGGCCTGGCCTCTTTACGGGTTATGGCCCTTGCGTGCCTTGAATTA
CTTCCACCTGGCTGCAGTACGTGATTCTTGATCCCGAGCTTCGGGTTGGAAGTGGGTGGGAGAGTTCGAG
GCCTTGCGCTTAAGGAGCCCCTTCGCCTCGTGCTTGAGTTGAGGCCTGGCCTGGGCGCTGGGGCCGCCGC
GTGCGAATCTGGTGGCACCTTCGCGCCTGTCTCGCTGCTTTCGATAAGTCTCTAGCCATTTAAAATTTTT
GATGACCTGCTGCGACGCTTTTTTTCTGGCAAGATAGTCTTGTAAATGCGGGCCAAGATCTGCACACTGG
TATTTCGGTTTTTGGGGCCGCGGGCGGCGACGGGGCCCGTGCGTCCCAGCGCACATGTTCGGCGAGGCGG
GGCCTGCGAGCGCGGCCACCGAGAATCGGACGGGGGTAGTCTCAAGCTGGCCGGCCTGCTCTGGTGCCTG
GCCTCGCGCCGCCGTGTATCGCCCCGCCCTGGGCGGCAAGGCTGGCCCGGTCGGCACCAGTTGCGTGAGC
GGAAAGATGGCCGCTTCCCGGCCCTGCTGCAGGGAGCTCAAAATGGAGGACGCGGCGCTCGGGAGAGCGG
GCGGGTGAGTCACCCACACAAAGGAAAAGGGCCTTTCCGTCCTCAGCCGTCGCTTCATGTGACTCCACGG
AGTACCGGGCGCCGTCCAGGCACCTCGATTAGTTCTCGAGCTTTTGGAGTACGTCGTCTTTAGGTTGGGG
GGAGGGGTTTTATGCGATGGAGTTTCCCCACACTGAGTGGGTGGAGACTGAAGTTAGGCCAGCTTGGCAC
TTGATGTAATTCTCCTTGGAATTTGCCCTTTTTGAGTTTGGATCTTGGTTCATTCTCAAGCCTCAGACAG
TGGTTCAAAGTTTTTTTCTTCCATTTCAGGTGTCGTGAGGCTAGCACCGCCACCATGACAGTGAAGTTGG
GCGACGGCGGCAGCGGGGAGGACGGGCTCAAGAAGCTGGGCAAGCGGGCGGCCGATGAGGAGTCCCTGGA
AGGAGAAGGGGCCGGCGGCGCAGACGCGGCCGAGGAGAGCAGCGGCACAAAGAGGGACGAGAAGACCCCC
CGGGCCGGCGCCGACGGCCCCCCCGCGCCCCCCGGCGCGCCGCAGGCGCCGTCCCCGCCGCAGGGCAGCC
CCCAGGACCAGCACCACTTCCTCCGGTCCAGCGTGCGGCCGCAGAGCAAGAGGCCCAGGAAGGATCCTCC
GAGCGCTGTGGGGAGCGGCAACGCCGGTGGCTCGGGGCCCCGCGGAAAAGGAGCTGAAGGTGGTGGATCA
TCGTCTGGAAATGTGTCTGGGGTTGCCCCTGCTGCCCCTGCAGGGGGCTCGCGCTCCTCCTCCCGGAACT
TAGGGTCTTCTGGTGGCGAGAAGGAAGAAGGCAAAAAGGTCCGGCGGCAGTGGGAGTCGTGGAGCACAGA
GGACAAGAACACCTTCTTCGAGGGGCTGTACGAGCATGGGAAAGACTTTGAAGCGATTCAGAACAACATT
GCGCTGAAGTACAAGAAGAAAGGCAAGCCAGCAAGCATGGTGAAGAACAAGGAGCAGGTCCGCCACTTCT
ACTACCGCACCTGGCACAAGATCACCAAGTACATCGACTTTGATCATGTGTTCTCTCGAGGCCTGAAGAA
GTCATCCCAGGAACTGTATGGCCTGATCTGCTATGGCGAGCTGCGCAAGAAGATTGGGGGCTGTATGGAT
GACAAGAATGCAACAAAGCTGAATGAACTCATTCAGGTTGGGGCCACCACTGTACGTTACAAAGGGCGGA
ACCTGCGGATCAAAGCGCCCATGTGCCGGGCCCTGAAGAAGCTGTGCGATCCAGATGGCTTGAGTGATGA
AGAGGACCAGAAGCCAGTGCGCCTGCCTCTGAAAGTCCCTATAGAGCTACAGCCGCGGAACAACCACGCC
TGGGCCCGTGTGCAGAGCCTTGCCCAGAACCCACGCCTCAGGATGATCGTGGAGCTACATCGAAAGGTCT
CCAGCCTCATCGAATTCTTGAAGCAGAAGTGGGCGCTCCATGAGGTGCGAGTTCGGAAGACACTCGAGGA
GCGGCAGCTGCAGGACTCATGCTCCGCACCGATGCAGGAGAAGGTGACACTGCACTTGTTCCCAGGCGAG
AACTGTACACTGACACCGCTGCCGGGCGTGGCTCGCGTGGTGCACTCCAAGGCCTTCTGCACAGTGCACT
GGCAGGAGGGCGGCCGGTGCAAGCAGAGTGCCAAGGACGCCCACGTGCTGCCCCCAGCCCAGATCCTGGG
CATCCAGAGTGGGCAGGGCACGGCCCGGGGCCAGGTGAAATGCCCGCGGAGCGGAGCTGAGGGCAAGGGT
GTGGGGCGGCCCCCTCCTGCGGCTGACGCCTTGCAGAGCTCCGGAGAGAGTTCCCCCGAAAGCGCCCCCG
GGGAGGGGGCTGCCCTAAGCTTGAGCAGCCCGGACGCTCCTGACAGGCCTCCTCCCAGGCACCAGGACAC
TGGGCCATGTCTTGAGAAGACCCCTGCAGAAGGCAGGGACAGTCCCACCCGGGAGCCAGGGGCCTTGCCG
TGTGCCTGTGGCCAGCTCCCAGACCTGGAGGACGAGCTCTCGCTTCTAGACCCCTTGCCCCGCTACCTAA
AGTCCTGTCAGGACCTCATTGTCCCCGAGCAGTGCCGCTGTGCGGACACACGGCCTGGGAGCGAGCAGCC
CCCTCTGGGCGGGGCGGCCTCCCCAGAGGTGCTGGCTCCTGTCAGCAAGGAGGCTGCTGACCTTGCTCCC
ACTGGCCCATCCCCGAGGCCCGGCCCCGGGCTCCTGCTGGATGTTTGCACTAAAGACTTGGCAGATGCAC
CTGCGGAGGAGCTCCAGGAGAAGGGGAGCCCCGCGGGGCCTCCGCCGTCTCAGGGACAGCCTGCCGCCAG
GCCCCCGAAGGAGGTCCCCGCCAGCCGGCTGGCTCAGCAGCTCCGTGAGGAGGGCTGGAACCTGCAGACC
TCCGAAAGCCTCACGCTGGCCGAAGTCTACCTCATGATGGGCAAGCCCAGCAAGCTGCAGCTGGAGTACG
ACTGGCTGGGGCCCGGCCGCCAGGACCCCCGCCCCGGCTCCCTACCCACCGCCCTCCACAAGCAGCGCCT
CCTCAGCTGCCTCCTGAAGCTCATTTCCACCGAGGTCAACCCCAAGCTGGCTCTGGAAGCAAACACCATC
TCTACAGCCTCAGTAAGGCCCGCCCAGGAGGAGCAGTCGATGACGCCCCCAGGGAAGGTGGTGACCGTCA
GCTCTCGCAGCCCCCGCTGCCCTCGGAACCAGGCCTCCCTCCGCAGCAGCAAGACCTTCCCGCCCAGCTC
TGCACCCTGCTCCTCAGGTTTGAGAAACCCTCCAAGACCCCTCTTGGTGCCTGGTCCCTCCAGCACAGGA
AGCAATGACTCAGATGGAGGCCTTTTTGCTGTCCCGACAACCTTGCCACCCAACAGCCGACACGGGAAGC
TCTTCTCTCCCAGTAAAGAAGCAGAGCTGACTTTCCGCCAGCATCTGAACTCCATCAGTATGCAGTCGGA
TTTCTTCCTGCCAAAGCCCCGGAAGCTGCGGAACCGGCACCTGCGGAAGCCACTGGTGGTCCAGAGAACA
CTGCTCCCTAGACCATCGGAAAACCAGTCCCACAACGTTTGTTCCTTCTCCATCCTGTCTAACTCTTCCG
TAACTGGGAGAGGTTCGTTCCGGCCCATCCAGTCTTCTCTGACCAAAGCAGCTCTGTCTCGGCCGATCGT
GCCCAAGGTCCTTCCACCCCAGGCCACGAGTCACCTGGCCAGTGCTATCGACTTAGCAGCTACAAGTGCC
GGCATCCTTTCCGGGAACCCCCTCCCTGCCTTGGACACCGAGGGCTTGTCTGGCATCTCTCCACTGTCTT
CAGACGAGGTGACGGGTGCCATCTCGGGGCAGGACTCTACTGGAACTCACCAGGATGGAGACACCCTCCC
CACCGTGGGGGGCTCCGACCCATTTGTCAGCATCCCTTCGAGGCCTGAGCAGGAGCCAGTGGCAGACAGT
TTCCAGGGCTCATCTGTTCTCTCCTTATCTGAGCTGCCCAAGGCCCCTCTCCAGAATGGCCTCTCCATAC
CGCTGTCCTCGTCAGAGAGCTCCAGCACCCGGCTGTCTCCACCAGACGTCTCTGCTCTGCTCGACATCTC
CCTGCCCGGCCCACCTGAGGATGCGCTGTCACAGGGCGAGCCTGCCACACACATTAGCGACTCCATCATT
GAGATCGCCATCAGCTCCGGTCAGTACGGTGAAGGAGTCCCTCTTTCTCCAGCAAAACTGAATGGCAGTG
ACAGTTCCAAGAGCCTTCCCTCCCCGTCCAGCAGCCCCCAGCCACACTGGATCGCCTCTCCCACCCACGA
CCCCCAGTGGTACCCCAGTGACTCCACCGACTCCTCGCTCAGCAGCCTGTTTGCAAGCTTCATCTCCCCA
GAGAAGAGCCGGAAGATGTTGCCGACTCCCATTGGGACCAACAGTGGCACTTCCTTGCTTGGCCCCAGCT
TGTTGGATGGAAACTCGCGGGACTCATTTGTGTCCAGGTCCCTGGCTGACGTTGCAGAGGTTGTGGATTC
CCAGCTGGTGTGCATGATGAACGAAAACAGCATTGATTACATTTCTCGGTTCAATGACCTGGCCCAAGAG
CTGTCCATCGCTGAGCCTGGCCGCCGAGAAGCTCTGTTTGATGGTGGTGGAGGCGGCCCCGCTGTCAGTG
ACCTGTCCCAGTAGTAATGAACTAGTCCGTAACTTGAAAGTATTTCGATTTCTTGGCTTTATATATCTTG
TGGAAAGGACGAATGCATCTAGTCAACCACCTGCCAACGCGTTAAGTCGACAATCAACCTCTGGATTACA
AAATTTGTGAAAGATTGACTGGTATTCTTAACTATGTTGCTCCTTTTACGCTATGTGGATACGCTGCTTT
AATGCCTTTGTATCATGCTATTGCTTCCCGTATGGCTTTCATTTTCTCCTCCTTGTATAAATCCTGGTTG
CTGTCTCTTTATGAGGAGTTGTGGCCCGTTGTCAGGCAACGTGGCGTGGTGTGCACTGTGTTTGCTGACG
CAACCCCCACTGGTTGGGGCATTGCCACCACCTGTCAGCTCCTTTCCGGGACTTTCGCTTTCCCCCTCCC
TATTGCCACGGCGGAACTCATCGCCGCCTGCCTTGCCCGCTGCTGGACAGGGGCTCGGCTGTTGGGCACT
GACAATTCCGTGGTGTTGTCGGGGAAATCATCGTCCTTTCCTTGGCTGCTCGCCTGTGTTGCCACCTGGA
TTCTGCGCGGGACGTCCTTCTGCTACGTCCCTTCGGCCCTCAATCCAGCGGACCTTCCTTCCCGCGGCCT
GCTGCCGGCTCTGCGGCCTCTTCCGCGTCTTCGCCTTCGCCCTCAGACGAGTCGGATCTCCCTTTGGGCC
GCCTCCCCGCGTCGACTTTAAGACCAATGACTTACAAGGCAGCTGTAGATCTTAGCCACTTTTTAAAAGA
AAAGGGGGGACTGGAAGGGCTAATTCACTCCCAACGAAGACAAGATCTGCTTTTTGCTTGTACTGGGTCT
CTCTGGTTAGACCAGATCTGAGCCTGGGAGCTCTCTGGCTAACTAGGGAACCCACTGCTTAAGCCTCAAT
AAAGCTTGCCTTGAGTGCTTCAAGTAGTGTGTGCCCGTCTGTTGTGTGACTCTGGTAACTAGAGATCCCT
CAGACCCTTTTAGTCAGTGTGGAAAATCTCTAGCAGTACGTATAGTAGTTCATGTCATCTTATTATTCAG
TATTTATAACTTGCAAAGAAATGAATATCAGAGAGTGAGAGGAACTTGTTTATTGCAGCTTATAATGGTT
ACAAATAAAGCAATAGCATCACAAATTTCACAAATAAAGCATTTTTTTCACTGCATTCTAGTTGTGGTTT
GTCCAAACTCATCAATGTATCTTATCATGTCTGGCTCTAGCTATCCCGCCCCTAACTCCGCCCATCCCGC
CCCTAACTCCGCCCAGTTCCGCCCATTCTCCGCCCCATGGCTGACTAATTTTTTTTATTTATGCAGAGGC
CGAGGCCGCCTCGGCCTCTGAGCTATTCCAGAAGTAGTGAGGAGGCTTTTTTGGAGGCCTAGGGACGTAC
CCAATTCGCCCTATAGTGAGTCGTATTACGCGCGCTCACTGGCCGTCGTTTTACAACGTCGTGACTGGGA
AAACCCTGGCGTTACCCAACTTAATCGCCTTGCAGCACATCCCCCTTTCGCCAGCTGGCGTAATAGCGAA
GAGGCCCGCACCGATCGCCCTTCCCAACAGTTGCGCAGCCTGAATGGCGAATGGG
[124 nt withheld, positions 9506-9629]
C
[91 nt withheld, positions 9631-9721]
A
[49 nt withheld, positions 9723-9771]
CCTTTGACGTTGGAGTCCACGTTCTTT
[37 nt withheld, positions 9799-9835]
ACCCTATCTCGGTCTATTCTTTTGATTTATAAGGGATTTTGCCGATTTCGGCCTATTGGTTAAAAAATGA
GCTGATTTAACAAAAATTTAACGCGAATTTTAACAAAATATTAACGCTTACAATTTAGGTGGCACTTTTC
GGGGAAATGTGCGCGGAACCCCTATTTGTTTATTTTTCTAAATACATTCAAATATGTATCCGCTCATGAG
ACAATAACCCTGATAAATGCTTCAATAATATTGAAAAAGGAAGAGTATGAGTATTCAACATTTCCGTGTC
GCCCTTATTCCCTTTTTTGCGGCATTTTGCCTTCCTGTTTTTGCTCACCCAGAAACGCTGGTGAAAGTAA
AAGATGCTGAAGATCAGTTGGGTGCACGAGTGGGTTACATCGAACTGGATCTCAACAGCGGTAAGATCCT
TGAGAGTTTTCGCCCCGAAGAACGTTTTCCAATGATGAGCACTTTTAAAGTTCTGCTATGTGGCGCGGTA
TTATCCCGTATTGACGCCGGGCAAGAGCAACTCGGTCGCCGCATACACTATTCTCAGAATGACTTGGTTG
AGTACTCACCAGTCACAGAAAAGCATCTTACGGATGGCATGACAGTAAGAGAATTATGCAGTGCTGCCAT
AACCATGAGTGATAACACTGCGGCCAACTTACTTCTGACAACGATCGGAGGACCGAAGGAGCTAACCGCT
TTTTTGCACAACATGGGGGATCATGTAACTCGCCTTGATCGTTGGGAACCGGAGCTGAATGAAGCCATAC
CAAACGACGAGCGTGACACCACGATGCCTGTAGCAATGGCAACAACGTTGCGCAAACTATTAACTGGCGA
ACTACTTACTCTAGCTTCCCGGCAACAATTAATAGACTGGATGGAGGCGGATAAAGTTGCAGGACCACTT
CTGCGCTCGGCCCTTCCGGCTGGCTGGTTTATTGCTGATAAATCTGGAGCCGGTGAGCGTGGGTCTCGCG
GTATCATTGCAGCACTGGGGCCAGATGGTAAGCCCTCCCGTATCGTAGTTATCTACACGACGGGGAGTCA
GGCAACTATGGATGAACGAAATAGACAGATCGCTGAGATAGGTGCCTCACTGATTAAGCATTGGTAACTG
TCAGACCAAGTTTACTCATATATACTTTAGATTGATTTAAAACTTCATTTTTAATTTAAAAGGATCTAGG
TGAAGATCCTTTTTGATAATCTCATGACCAAAATCCCTTAACGTGAGTTTTCGTTCCACTGAGCGTCAGA
CCCCGTAGAAAAGATCAAAGGATCTTCTTGAGATCCTTTTTTTCTGCGCGTAATCTGCTGCTTGCAAACA
AAAAAACCACCGCTACCAGCGGTGGTTTGTTTGCCGGATCAAGAGCTACCAACTCTTTTTCCGAAGGTAA
CTGGCTTCAGCAGAGCGCAGATACCAAATACTGTTCTTCTAGTGTAGCCGTAGTTAGGCCACCACTTCAA
GAACTCTGTAGCACCGCCTACATACCTCGCTCTGCTAATCCTGTTACCAGTGGCTGCTGCCAGTGGCGAT
AAGTCGTGTCTTACCGGGTTGGACTCAAGACGATAGTTACCGGATAAGGCGCAGCGGTCGGGCTGAACGG
GGGGTTCGTGCACACAGCCCAGCTTGGAGCGAACGACCTACACCGAACTGAGATACCTACAGCGTGAGCT
ATGAGAAAGCGCCACGCTTCCCGAAGGGAGAAAGGCGGACAGGTATCCGGTAAGCGGCAGGGTCGGAACA
GGAGAGCGCACGAGGGAGCTTCCAGGGGGAAACGCCTGGTATCTTTATAGTCCTGTCGGGTTTCGCCACC
TCTGACTTGAGCGTCGATTTTTGTGATGCTCGTCAGGGGGGCGGAGCCTATGGAAAAACGCCAGCAACGC
GGCCTTTTTACGGTTCCTGGCCTTTTGCTGGCCTTTTGCTCACATGTTCTTTCCTGCGTTATCCCCTGAT
TCTGTGGATAACCGTATTACCGCCTTTGAGTGAGCTGATACCGCTCGCCGCAGCCGAACGACCGAGCGCA
GCGAGTCAGTGAGCGAGGAAGCGGAAGAGCGCCCAATACGCAAACCGCCTCTCCCCGCGCGTTGGCCGAT
TCATTAATGCAGCTGGCACGACAGGTTTCCCGACTGGAAAGCGGGCAGTGAGCGCAACGCAATTAATGTG
AGTTAGCTCACTCATTAGGCACCCCAGGCTTTACACTTTATGCTTCCGGCTCGTATGTTGTGTGGAATTG
TGAGCGGATAACAATTTCACACAGGAAACAGCTATGACCATGATTACGCCAAGCGCGCAATTAACCCTCA
CTAAAGGGAACAAAAGCTGGAGCTGCAAGC
