>Addgene plasmid #144306 | TFORF1730 | depositor partial sequence | sequence record 285033 | Insert
ACCGCCACCATGACAGTGAAGTTGGGCGACGGCGGCAGCGGGGAGGACGGGCTCAAGAAGCTGGGCAAGC
GGGCGGCCGATGAGGAGTCCCTGGAAGGAGAAGGGGCCGGCGGCGCAGACGCGGCCGAGGAGAGCAGCGG
CACAAAGAGGGACGAGAAGACCCCCCGGGCCGGCGCCGACGGCCCCCCCGCGCCCCCCGGCGCGCCGCAG
GCGCCGTCCCCGCCGCAGGGCAGCCCCCAGGACCAGCACCACTTCCTCCGGTCCAGCGTGCGGCCGCAGA
GCAAGAGGCCCAGGAAGGATCCTCCGAGCGCTGTGGGGAGCGGCAACGCCGGTGGCTCGGGGCCCCGCGG
AAAAGGAGCTGAAGGTGGTGGATCATCGTCTGGAAATGTGTCTGGGGTTGCCCCTGCTGCCCCTGCAGGG
GGCTCGCGCTCCTCCTCCCGGAACTTAGGGTCTTCTGGTGGCGAGAAGGAAGAAGGCAAAAAGGTCCGGC
GGCAGTGGGAGTCGTGGAGCACAGAGGACAAGAACACCTTCTTCGAGGGGCTGTACGAGCATGGGAAAGA
CTTTGAAGCGATTCAGAACAACATTGCGCTGAAGTACAAGAAGAAAGGCAAGCCAGCAAGCATGGTGAAG
AACAAGGAGCAGGTCCGCCACTTCTACTACCGCACCTGGCACAAGATCACCAAGTACATCGACTTTGATC
ATGTGTTCTCTCGAGGCCTGAAGAAGTCATCCCAGGAACTGTATGGCCTGATCTGCTATGGCGAGCTGCG
CAAGAAGATTGGGGGCTGTATGGATGACAAGAATGCAACAAAGCTGAATGAACTCATTCAGGTTGGGGCC
ACCACTGTACGTTACAAAGGGCGGAACCTGCGGATCAAAGCGCCCATGTGCCGGGCCCTGAAGAAGCTGT
GCGATCCAGATGGCTTGAGTGATGAAGAGGACCAGAAGCCAGTGCGCCTGCCTCTGAAAGTCCCTATAGA
GCTACAGCCGCGGAACAACCACGCCTGGGCCCGTGTGCAGAGCCTTGCCCAGAACCCACGCCTCAGGATG
ATCGTGGAGCTACATCGAAAGGTCTCCAGCCTCATCGAATTCTTGAAGCAGAAGTGGGCGCTCCATGAGG
TGCGAGTTCGGAAGACACTCGAGGAGCGGCAGCTGCAGGACTCATGCTCCGCACCGATGCAGGAGAAGGT
GACACTGCACTTGTTCCCAGGCGAGAACTGTACACTGACACCGCTGCCGGGCGTGGCTCGCGTGGTGCAC
TCCAAGGCCTTCTGCACAGTGCACTGGCAGGAGGGCGGCCGGTGCAAGCAGAGTGCCAAGGACGCCCACG
TGCTGCCCCCAGCCCAGATCCTGGGCATCCAGAGTGGGCAGGGCACGGCCCGGGGCCAGGTGAAATGCCC
GCGGAGCGGAGCTGAGGGCAAGGGTGTGGGGCGGCCCCCTCCTGCGGCTGACGCCTTGCAGAGCTCCGGA
GAGAGTTCCCCCGAAAGCGCCCCCGGGGAGGGGGCTGCCCTAAGCTTGAGCAGCCCGGACGCTCCTGACA
GGCCTCCTCCCAGGCACCAGGACACTGGGCCATGTCTTGAGAAGACCCCTGCAGAAGGCAGGGACAGTCC
CACCCGGGAGCCAGGGGCCTTGCCGTGTGCCTGTGGCCAGCTCCCAGACCTGGAGGACGAGCTCTCGCTT
CTAGACCCCTTGCCCCGCTACCTAAAGTCCTGTCAGGACCTCATTGTCCCCGAGCAGTGCCGCTGTGCGG
ACACACGGCCTGGGAGCGAGCAGCCCCCTCTGGGCGGGGCGGCCTCCCCAGAGGTGCTGGCTCCTGTCAG
CAAGGAGGCTGCTGACCTTGCTCCCACTGGCCCATCCCCGAGGCCCGGCCCCGGGCTCCTGCTGGATGTT
TGCACTAAAGACTTGGCAGATGCACCTGCGGAGGAGCTCCAGGAGAAGGGGAGCCCCGCGGGGCCTCCGC
CGTCTCAGGGACAGCCTGCCGCCAGGCCCCCGAAGGAGGTCCCCGCCAGCCGGCTGGCTCAGCAGCTCCG
TGAGGAGGGCTGGAACCTGCAGACCTCCGAAAGCCTCACGCTGGCCGAAGTCTACCTCATGATGGGCAAG
CCCAGCAAGCTGCAGCTGGAGTACGACTGGCTGGGGCCCGGCCGCCAGGACCCCCGCCCCGGCTCCCTAC
CCACCGCCCTCCACAAGCAGCGCCTCCTCAGCTGCCTCCTGAAGCTCATTTCCACCGAGGTCAACCCCAA
GCTGGCTCTGGAAGCAAACACCATCTCTACAGCCTCAGTAAGGCCCGCCCAGGAGGAGCAGTCGATGACG
CCCCCAGGGAAGGTGGTGACCGTCAGCTCTCGCAGCCCCCGCTGCCCTCGGAACCAGGCCTCCCTCCGCA
GCAGCAAGACCTTCCCGCCCAGCTCTGCACCCTGCTCCTCAGGTTTGAGAAACCCTCCAAGACCCCTCTT
GGTGCCTGGTCCCTCCAGCACAGGAAGCAATGACTCAGATGGAGGCCTTTTTGCTGTCCCGACAACCTTG
CCACCCAACAGCCGACACGGGAAGCTCTTCTCTCCCAGTAAAGAAGCAGAGCTGACTTTCCGCCAGCATC
TGAACTCCATCAGTATGCAGTCGGATTTCTTCCTGCCAAAGCCCCGGAAGCTGCGGAACCGGCACCTGCG
GAAGCCACTGGTGGTCCAGAGAACACTGCTCCCTAGACCATCGGAAAACCAGTCCCACAACGTTTGTTCC
TTCTCCATCCTGTCTAACTCTTCCGTAACTGGGAGAGGTTCGTTCCGGCCCATCCAGTCTTCTCTGACCA
AAGCAGCTCTGTCTCGGCCGATCGTGCCCAAGGTCCTTCCACCCCAGGCCACGAGTCACCTGGCCAGTGC
TATCGACTTAGCAGCTACAAGTGCCGGCATCCTTTCCGGGAACCCCCTCCCTGCCTTGGACACCGAGGGC
TTGTCTGGCATCTCTCCACTGTCTTCAGACGAGGTGACGGGTGCCATCTCGGGGCAGGACTCTACTGGAA
CTCACCAGGATGGAGACACCCTCCCCACCGTGGGGGGCTCCGACCCATTTGTCAGCATCCCTTCGAGGCC
TGAGCAGGAGCCAGTGGCAGACAGTTTCCAGGGCTCATCTGTTCTCTCCTTATCTGAGCTGCCCAAGGCC
CCTCTCCAGAATGGCCTCTCCATACCGCTGTCCTCGTCAGAGAGCTCCAGCACCCGGCTGTCTCCACCAG
ACGTCTCTGCTCTGCTCGACATCTCCCTGCCCGGCCCACCTGAGGATGCGCTGTCACAGGGCGAGCCTGC
CACACACATTAGCGACTCCATCATTGAGATCGCCATCAGCTCCGGTCAGTACGGTGAAGGAGTCCCTCTT
TCTCCAGCAAAACTGAATGGCAGTGACAGTTCCAAGAGCCTTCCCTCCCCGTCCAGCAGCCCCCAGCCAC
ACTGGATCGCCTCTCCCACCCACGACCCCCAGTGGTACCCCAGTGACTCCACCGACTCCTCGCTCAGCAG
CCTGTTTGCAAGCTTCATCTCCCCAGAGAAGAGCCGGAAGATGTTGCCGACTCCCATTGGGACCAACAGT
GGCACTTCCTTGCTTGGCCCCAGCTTGTTGGATGGAAACTCGCGGGACTCATTTGTGTCCAGGTCCCTGG
CTGACGTTGCAGAGGTTGTGGATTCCCAGCTGGTGTGCATGATGAACGAAAACAGCATTGATTACATTTC
TCGGTTCAATGACCTGGCCCAAGAGCTGTCCATCGCTGAGCCTGGCCGCCGAGAAGCTCTGTTTGATGGT
GGTGGAGGCGGCCCCGCTGTCAGTGACCTGTCCCAGTAGTAATGAACTAGTCCGTAACTTGAAAGTATTT
CGATTTCTTGGCTTTATATATCTTGTGGAAAGGACGAATGCATCTAGTCAACCACCTGCCA
