>Addgene plasmid #144306 | TFORF1730 | depositor partial sequence | sequence record 285034 | Barcode
ATGCATCTAGTCAACCACCTGCCA
